Addgene plasmid #224250: pJExpress401-KDAC4 CD H976Y
Purpose: Expresses human KDAC4 (HDAC4) catalytic domain H976Y in E. coli
Depositing lab: Terry Watt. Depositing organization: Xavier University of Louisiana. Publication: Lysine Deacetylases Exhibit Distinct Changes in Activity Profiles Due to Fluorophore Conjugation of Substrates. Toro TB, Bryant JR, Watt TJ. Biochemistry. 2017 Aug 29;56(34):4549-4558. doi: 10.1021/acs.biochem.7b00270. Epub 2017 Aug 16. PubMed 28749131.
Backbone
  Vector backbone: pJExpress401
  Backbone manufacturer: DNA 2.0
  Backbone size w/o insert (bp): 3936
  Total vector size (bp): 5292
  Vector type: Bacterial Expression
Growth in bacteria
  Bacterial resistance: Kanamycin, 50 μg/mL
  Growth temperature: 37°C
  Growth strain: DH5alpha
  Copy number: High Copy
Gene/Insert
  Gene/Insert name: KDAC4 (alt name: HDAC4)
  Species: H. sapiens (human)
  Insert size (bp): 1356
  Mutation: Only includes residues 648-1083 (catalytic domain). Histidine 976 mutated to tyrosine.
  Entrez Gene: HDAC4 (a.k.a. AHO3, BDMR, HA6116, HD4, HDAC-4, HDAC-A, HDACA, NEDCHF, NEDCHID)
  Promoter: T5
  Tag / fusion protein: TEV-cleavable His6 (C terminal on insert)
  Cloning method: Restriction Enzyme; 5′ cloning site NheI (not destroyed); 3′ cloning site XhoI (not destroyed)
  Sequencing primers: 5′ CTCGAAAATAATAAAGGGAAAATCAG; 3′ TGGTAGTGTGGGGACTC
Terms and licenses: Academic/Nonprofit Terms; Industry Terms
Depositor comments: Codon optimized for bacterial expression. Catalytic domain only. Has enhanced activity with acetylated peptides compared to wild-type.
How to cite: pJExpress401-KDAC4 CD H976Y was a gift from Terry Watt (Addgene plasmid # 224250 ; http://n2t.net/addgene:224250 ; RRID:Addgene_224250)
