[The description below was written by a language model from this plasmid's Addgene catalogue record and pLannotate feature annotations shown in this document.]
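Description:
pJExpress401-KDAC4 CD H976Y is a bacterial expression plasmid of 5,292 bp built on the commercial pJExpress401 backbone. It is used to produce a mutant catalytic domain of human lysine deacetylase 4 (KDAC4, also called HDAC4) in E. coli. The plasmid replicates from a high-copy ColE1/pUC-type origin and is selected with kanamycin through an aph(3')-Ia (KanR) gene, which the annotation places downstream of a fragment of the bla (AmpR) promoter. It also carries its own lacI gene with a lacI promoter fragment, so the lac repressor is supplied in cis.

The insert is a codon-optimized open reading frame cloned between NheI and XhoI sites, both of which are retained. It covers only residues 648–1083 of HDAC4, with histidine 976 replaced by tyrosine. A His6 tag at the C terminus, removable with TEV protease, allows metal-affinity purification followed by tag removal. The catalogue record names T5 as the promoter. The feature table does not annotate the promoter itself, but it shows three lac operators, one of them the tight-binding symmetric version, immediately upstream of the coding region. This arrangement fits a lacI-repressed, IPTG-inducible T5 design that host RNA polymerase can transcribe. Fragments of the rrnB T1 and T2 terminators and a 5S rRNA segment flank the cassette and presumably insulate it transcriptionally.

According to the depositor, the H976Y variant is more active on acetylated peptides than the wild-type catalytic domain. This makes the purified protein useful for in vitro deacetylase assays, such as comparing activity profiles across peptide substrates.
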