Features (pLannotate 1.2.2; 14 found; start..end, strand, type, name):
     86..674     +  rep_origin     ori: high-copy-number ColE1/pMB1/pBR322/pUC origin of replication
    899..916     +  terminator     rrnB T2 terminator (fragment): transcription terminator T2 from the E. coli rrnB gene
    941..960     -  CDS            lacZα (fragment): LacZα fragment of β-galactosidase; lacZ fragment
   1417..1433    +  protein_bind   lac operator: The lac repressor binds to the lac operator to inhibit transcription in E. coli. This inhibition can be relieved by adding lactose or isopropyl-β-D-thiogalactopyranoside (IPTG). lac repressor encoded by lacI
   1478..1494    +  protein_bind   lac operator: The lac repressor binds to the lac operator to inhibit transcription in E. coli. This inhibition can be relieved by adding lactose or isopropyl-β-D-thiogalactopyranoside (IPTG). lac repressor encoded by lacI
   1508..1527    +  protein_bind   lac operator (symmetric): The lac repressor binds to the lac operator to inhibit transcription in E. coli. This inhibition can be relieved by adding lactose or isopropyl-β-D-thiogalactopyranoside (IPTG). The symmetric lac operator was optimized for tight binding of lac repressor. lac repressor encoded by lacI
   1586..2896    +  CDS            HDAC4 (fragment): HDAC4_HUMAN - Also known as KIAA0288. Experimental evidence at protein level: Swiss-Prot protein existence level 1. Responsible for the deacetylation of lysine residues on the N-terminal part of the core histones (H2A, H2B, H3 and H4). Histone deacetylation gives a tag for epigenetic repression and plays an important role in transcriptional regulation, cell cycle progression and developmental events. Histone deacetylases act via the formation of large multiprotein complexes. Involved in muscle maturation via its interaction with the myocyte enhancer factors such as MEF2A, MEF2C and MEF2D. Invo
   2977..3017    -  terminator     rrnB T1 terminator (fragment): transcription terminator T1 from the E. coli rrnB gene
   3019..3134    -  ncRNA          5S rRNA: Accession: RF00001 - 5S ribosomal RNA
   3165..3189    +  CDS            KanR (fragment): aminoglycoside phosphotransferase; aph(3')-Ia; confers resistance to kanamycin in bacteria or G418 (Geneticin®) in eukaryotes
   3219..3315    +  promoter       AmpR promoter (fragment): bla
   3318..4127    +  CDS            KanR: aminoglycoside phosphotransferase; aph(3')-Ia; confers resistance to kanamycin in bacteria or G418 (Geneticin®) in eukaryotes
   4136..4209    +  promoter       lacI promoter (fragment): lacI
   4210..5289    +  CDS            lacI: LACI_ECOLI - Experimental evidence at protein level: Swiss-Prot protein existence level 1. Repressor of the lactose operon. Binds allolactose as an inducer. From Escherichia coli (strain K12).
>Addgene plasmid #224250 | pJExpress401-KDAC4 CD H976Y | addgene full sequence | sequence record 447910 | Addgene NGS Result
CTCATGACCAAAATCCCTTAACGTGAGTTACGCGCGCGTCGTTCCACTGAGCGTCAGACCCCGTAGAAAA
GATCAAAGGATCTTCTTGAGATCCTTTTTTTCTGCGCGTAATCTGCTGCTTGCAAACAAAAAAACCACCG
CTACCAGCGGTGGTTTGTTTGCCGGATCAAGAGCTACCAACTCTTTTTCCGAAGGTAACTGGCTTCAGCA
GAGCGCAGATACCAAATACTGTTCTTCTAGTGTAGCCGTAGTTAGCCCACCACTTCAAGAACTCTGTAGC
ACCGCCTACATACCTCGCTCTGCTAATCCTGTTACCAGTGGCTGCTGCCAGTGGCGATAAGTCGTGTCTT
ACCGGGTTGGACTCAAGACGATAGTTACCGGATAAGGCGCAGCGGTCGGGCTGAACGGGGGGTTCGTGCA
CACAGCCCAGCTTGGAGCGAACGACCTACACCGAACTGAGATACCTACAGCGTGAGCTATGAGAAAGCGC
CACGCTTCCCGAAGGGAGAAAGGCGGACAGGTATCCGGTAAGCGGCAGGGTCGGAACAGGAGAGCGCACG
AGGGAGCTTCCAGGGGGAAACGCCTGGTATCTTTATAGTCCTGTCGGGTTTCGCCACCTCTGACTTGAGC
GTCGATTTTTGTGATGCTCGTCAGGGGGGCGGAGCCTATGGAAAAACGCCAGCAACGCGGCCTTTTTACG
GTTCCTGGCCTTTTGCTGGCCTTTTGCTCACATGTTCTTTCCTGCGTTATCCCCTGATTCTGTGGATAAC
CGTATTACCGCCTTTGAGTGAGCTGATACCGCTCGCCGCAGCCGAACGACCGAGCGCAGCGAGTCAGTGA
GCGAGGAAGCGGAAGGCGAGAGTAGGGAACTGCCAGGCATCAAACTAAGCAGAAGGCCCCTGACGGATGG
CCTTTTTGCGTTTCTACAAACTCTTTCTGTGTTGTAAAACGACGGCCAGTCTTAAGCTCGGGCCCCCTGG
GCGGTTCTGATAACGAGTAATCGTTAATCCGCAAATAACGTAAAAACCCGCTTCGGCGGGTTTTTTTATG
GGGGGAGTTTAGGGAAAGAGCATTTGTCAGAATATTTAAGGGCGCCTGTCACTTTGCTTGATATATGAGA
ATTATTTAACCTTATAAATGAGAAAAAAGCAACGCACTTTAAATAAGATACGTTGCTTTTTCGATTGATG
AACACCTATAATTAAACTATTCATCTATTATTTATGATTTTTTGTATATACAATATTTCTAGTTTGTTAA
AGAGAATTAAGAAAATAAATCTCGAAAATAATAAAGGGAAAATCAGTTTTTGATATCAAAATTATACATG
TCAACGATAATACAAAATATAATACAAACTATAAGATGTTATCAGTATTTATTATGCATTTAGAATAAAT
TTTGTGTCGCCCTTAATTGTGAGCGGATAACAATTACGAGCTTCATGCACAGTGAAATCATGAAAAATTT
ATTTGCTTTGTGAGCGGATAACAATTATAATATGTGGAATTGTGAGCGCTCACAATTCCACAACGGTTTC
CCTCTAGAAATAATTTTGTTTAACTTTTAGGAGGTAAAACATATGACGAAACCGCGCTTCACCACCGGCC
TGGTCTACGACACCCTGATGCTGAAGCACCAATGCACATGTGGCAGCAGCAGCTCTCACCCGGAGCACGC
AGGCCGTATCCAATCCATTTGGTCCCGCCTGCAGGAAACGGGCCTGCGCGGCAAGTGCGAATGCATTCGT
GGCCGTAAAGCTACCCTGGAAGAGTTGCAGACTGTGCACTCCGAGGCACACACCTTGTTGTATGGTACGA
ATCCGCTGAACCGCCAGAAACTGGACTCCAAGAAACTGTTGGGCAGCCTGGCTAGCGTTTTCGTGCGCCT
GCCGTGTGGTGGTGTTGGCGTCGACTCTGACACGATCTGGAACGAGGTCCATAGCGCAGGTGCGGCACGT
CTGGCAGTGGGCTGCGTTGTGGAGCTGGTGTTTAAGGTTGCGACCGGTGAGCTGAAGAATGGTTTTGCGG
TGGTGCGTCCGCCAGGTCACCATGCTGAAGAAAGCACCCCGATGGGTTTCTGTTACTTTAACAGCGTGGC
CGTTGCGGCCAAACTGCTGCAACAACGTCTGAGCGTCAGCAAAATCCTGATCGTCGACTGGGATGTCCAT
CACGGTAACGGTACGCAGCAGGCCTTCTATTCTGATCCGAGCGTCCTGTATATGAGCCTGCACCGTTACG
ACGACGGCAATTTCTTTCCGGGCAGCGGTGCGCCGGATGAAGTTGGTACCGGTCCGGGTGTGGGCTTTAA
TGTGAACATGGCCTTTACCGGTGGTCTGGACCCTCCGATGGGTGATGCAGAATACCTGGCGGCGTTCCGC
ACGGTTGTAATGCCGATCGCGAGCGAGTTCGCACCGGATGTTGTCCTGGTTAGCTCTGGCTTCGACGCGG
TGGAGGGTCATCCGACGCCTCTGGGTGGTTACAACCTGAGCGCGCGTTGTTTTGGTTATCTGACCAAGCA
ACTGATGGGTTTGGCGGGTGGTCGTATCGTGCTGGCGCTGGAGGGTGGTTATGATCTGACCGCGATTTGC
GATGCTAGCGAGGCGTGTGTGAGCGCCCTGCTGGGCAATGAGCTGGATCCGTTGCCGGAAAAAGTTCTGC
AGCAGCGTCCGAATGCGAACGCCGTTCGTTCGATGGAGAAAGTTATGGAGATTCATAGCAAGTACTGGCG
TTGTTTGCAGCGCACTACGAGCACCGCTGGCCGTAGCCTGATTGAGGCGCAAACCTGCGAAAACGAGGAA
GCCGAAACCGTTACGGCAATGGCAAGCTTGAGCGTCGGCGTCAAACCAGCGGAGAAGCGCCCTGACGAAG
AGCCGATGGAGGAAGAACCGCCGCTGGAAAATCTGTATTTCCAAGGTCATCATCACCACCACCATTAACT
CGAGCCCCAAGGGCGACACCCCCTAATTAGCCCGGGCGAAAGGCCCAGTCTTTCGACTGAGCCTTTCGTT
TTATTTGATGCCTGGCAGTTCCCTACTCTCGCATGGGGAGTCCCCACACTACCATCGGCGCTACGGCGTT
TCACTTCTGAGTTCGGCATGGGGTCAGGTGGGACCACCGCGCTACTGCCGCCAGGCAAACAAGGGGTGTT
ATGAGCCATATTCAGGTATAAATGGGCTCGCGATAATGTTCAGAATTGGTTAATTGGTTGTAACACTGAC
CCCTATTTGTTTATTTTTCTAAATACATTCAAATATGTATCCGCTCATGAGACAATAACCCTGATAAATG
CTTCAATAATATTGAAAAAGGAAGAATATGAGCCATATTCAACGGGAAACGTCGAGGCCGCGATTAAATT
CCAACATGGATGCTGATTTATATGGGTATAAATGGGCTCGCGATAATGTCGGGCAATCAGGTGCGACAAT
CTATCGCTTGTATGGGAAGCCCGATGCGCCAGAGTTGTTTCTGAAACATGGCAAAGGTAGCGTTGCCAAT
GATGTTACAGATGAGATGGTCAGACTAAACTGGCTGACGGAATTTATGCCACTTCCGACCATCAAGCATT
TTATCCGTACTCCTGATGATGCATGGTTACTCACCACTGCGATCCCCGGAAAAACAGCGTTCCAGGTATT
AGAAGAATATCCTGATTCAGGTGAAAATATTGTTGATGCGCTGGCAGTGTTCCTGCGCCGGTTGCACTCG
ATTCCTGTTTGTAATTGTCCTTTTAACAGCGATCGCGTATTTCGCCTCGCTCAGGCGCAATCACGAATGA
ATAACGGTTTGGTTGATGCGAGTGATTTTGATGACGAGCGTAATGGCTGGCCTGTTGAACAAGTCTGGAA
AGAAATGCATAAACTTTTGCCATTCTCACCGGATTCAGTCGTCACTCATGGTGATTTCTCACTTGATAAC
CTTATTTTTGACGAGGGGAAATTAATAGGTTGTATTGATGTTGGACGAGTCGGAATCGCAGACCGATACC
AGGATCTTGCCATCCTATGGAACTGCCTCGGTGAGTTTTCTCCTTCATTACAGAAACGGCTTTTTCAAAA
ATATGGTATTGATAATCCTGATATGAATAAATTGCAATTTCATTTGATGCTCGATGAGTTTTTCTAAGCG
GCGCGCCATCGAATGGCGCAAAACCTTTCGCGGTATGGCATGATAGCGCCCGGAAGAGAGTCAATTCAGG
GTGGTGAATATGAAACCAGTAACGTTATACGATGTCGCAGAGTATGCCGGTGTCTCTTATCAGACCGTTT
CCCGCGTGGTGAACCAGGCCAGCCACGTTTCTGCGAAAACGCGGGAAAAAGTGGAAGCGGCGATGGCGGA
GCTGAATTACATTCCCAACCGCGTGGCACAACAACTGGCGGGCAAACAGTCGTTGCTGATTGGCGTTGCC
ACCTCCAGTCTGGCCCTGCACGCGCCGTCGCAAATTGTCGCGGCGATTAAATCTCGCGCCGATCAACTGG
GTGCCAGCGTGGTGGTGTCGATGGTAGAACGAAGCGGCGTCGAAGCCTGTAAAGCGGCGGTGCACAATCT
TCTCGCGCAACGCGTCAGTGGGCTGATCATTAACTATCCGCTGGATGACCAGGATGCCATTGCTGTGGAA
GCTGCCTGCACTAATGTTCCGGCGTTATTTCTTGATGTCTCTGACCAGACACCCATCAACAGTATTATTT
TCTCCCATGAGGACGGTACGCGACTGGGCGTGGAGCATCTGGTCGCATTGGGTCACCAGCAAATCGCGCT
GTTAGCGGGCCCATTAAGTTCTGTCTCGGCGCGTCTGCGTCTGGCTGGCTGGCATAAATATCTCACTCGC
AATCAAATTCAGCCGATAGCGGAACGGGAAGGCGACTGGAGTGCCATGTCCGGTTTTCAACAAACCATGC
AAATGCTGAATGAGGGCATCGTTCCCACTGCGATGCTGGTTGCCAACGATCAGATGGCGCTGGGCGCAAT
GCGCGCCATTACCGAGTCCGGGCTGCGCGTTGGTGCGGATATCTCGGTAGTGGGATACGACGATACCGAA
GATAGCTCATGTTATATCCCGCCGTTAACCACCATCAAACAGGATTTTCGCCTGCTGGGGCAAACCAGCG
TGGACCGCTTGCTGCAACTCTCTCAGGGCCAGGCGGTGAAGGGCAATCAGCTGTTGCCAGTCTCACTGGT
GAAAAGAAAAACCACCCTGGCGCCCAATACGCAAACCGCCTCTCCCCGCGCGTTGGCCGATTCATTAATG
CAGCTGGCACGACAGGTTTCCCGACTGGAAAGCGGGCAGTGA
